>Addgene plasmid #192370 | LLP727_L2_pV01_0I_TMV-rLUC_TCTP-fLUC | addgene full sequence | sequence record 378261 | Addgene NGS Result
GTGCCGAATTCGGATCCGGAGTCGACAAAATTTAGAACGAACTTAATTATGATCTCAAATACATTGATAC
ATATCTCATCTAGATCTAGGTTATCATTATGTAAGAAAGTTTTGACGAATATGGCACGACAAAATGGCTA
GACTCGATGTAATTGGTATCTCAACTCAACATTATACTTATACCAAACATTAGTTAGACAAAATTTAAAC
AACTATTTTTTATGTATGCAAGAGTCAGCATATGTATAATTGATTCAGAATCGTTTTGACGAGTTCGGAT
GTAGTAGTAGCCATTATTTAATGTACATACTAATCGTGAATAGTGAATATGATGAAACATTGTATCTTAT
TGTATAAATATCCATAAACACATCATGAAAGACACTTTCTTTCACGGTCTGAATTAATTATGATACAATT
CTAATAGAAAACGAATTAAATTACGTTGAATTGTATGAAATCTAATTGAACAAGCCAACCACGACGACGA
CTAACGTTGCCTGGATTGACTCGGTTTAAGTTAACCACTAAAAAAACGGAGCTGTCATGTAACACGCGGA
TCGAGCAGGTCACAGTCATGAAGCCATCAAAGCAAAAGAACTAATCCAAGGGCTGAGATGATTAATTAGT
TTAAAAATTAGTTAACACGAGGGAAAAGGCTGTCTGACAGCCAGGTCACGTTATCTTTACCTGTGGTCGA
AATGATTCGTGTCTGTCGATTTTAATTATTTTTTTGAAAGGCCGAAAATAAAGTTGTAAGAGATAAACCC
GCCTATATAAATTCATATATTTTCCTCTCCGCTTTGAATACTGTATTTTTACAACAATTACCAACAACAA
CAAACAACAAACAACATTACAATTACTATTTACAATTACAATGACTTCAAAGGTGTATGATCCTGAGCAG
GTAAGTTTCTGCTTCTACCTTTGATATATATATAATAATTATCATTAATTAGTAGTAATATAATATTTCA
AATATTTTTTTCAAAATAAAAGAATGTAGTATATAGCAATTGCTTTTCTGTAGTTTATAAGTGTGTATAT
TTTAATTTATAACTTTTCTAATATATGACCAAAATTTGTTGATGTGCAGAGAAAAAGAATGATAACTGGT
CCACAATGGTGGGCAAGATGTAAACAGATGAACGTGCTTGATTCTTTCATTAATTACTACGATTCAGAAA
AGCACGCTGAGAATGCAGTTATCTTTCTTCACGGAAACGCTGCATCTTCATATTTGTGGAGACATGTTGT
GCCTCACATTGAACCAGTGGCTAGGTGTATTATCCCAGATCTTATCGGAATGGGAAAGTCTGGTAAATCT
GGAAATGGTTCTTACAGACTTTTGGATCATTATAAGTACCTCACAGCTTGGTTCGAACTTCTCAACTTAC
CTAAGAAGATTATTTTCGTTGGACACGATTGGGGTGCTTGCTTGGCATTCCATTACTCATACGAACACCA
AGATAAGATCAAAGCTATAGTTCATGCAGAGAGTGTTGTGGATGTGATAGAATCTTGGGATGAGTGGCCA
GATATTGAAGAGGATATTGCTTTGATCAAGTCTGAAGAGGGAGAAAAGATGGTTCTCGAAAATAACTTTT
TCGTGGAAACTATGCTTCCTTCAAAGATTATGAGAAAATTGGAACCAGAAGAGTTTGCTGCATATCTCGA
ACCTTTCAAGGAAAAAGGAGAGGTTAGAAGGCCAACACTCAGTTGGCCTAGGGAAATACCATTAGTTAAG
GGAGGTAAACCTGATGTTGTGCAGATCGTGAGAAATTATAACGCTTACCTTAGGGCATCAGATGATTTGC
CTAAGATGTTCATCGAGTCAGATCCAGGATTTTTCAGTAATGCTATAGTTGAAGGTGCAAAGAAATTTCC
AAACACCGAGTTCGTTAAGGTGAAAGGATTGCATTTCTCACAAGAAGATGCTCCTGATGAGATGGGAAAG
TATATTAAGTCTTTTGTTGAAAGAGTGCTCAAAAACGAGCAGGGTTCTCGATCTGATGCTTCTGAAGTAA
CGTCAACAAGCTCCCAGTCTGAGGTATGCACAGTGGAAACGCCAGGTTGTGTTGGTTCTTAAGCTTCTCT
AGCTAGAGTCGATCGACAAGCTCGAGTTTCTCCATAATAATGTGTGAGTAGTTCCCAGATAAGGGAATTA
GGGTTCCTATAGGGTTTCGCTCATGTGTTGAGCATATAAGAAACCCTTAGTATGTATTTGTATTTGTAAA
ATACTTCTATCAATAAAATTTCTAATTCCTAAAACCAAAATCCAGTACTAAAATCCAGATCGCTGCAAGA
ATTCAAGCTTGGAGCCAACACTCGAATCCCCACCCGTTGGACCAAACCCGGCTCATTAAGCGTCGGTTCA
GATTTATTTCCTTTATTTAAAAAAAAGGAAAGGGTAAAAAATAGAAAATTGGAAACAGTTAAAGCCCAAA
ATTGTAATTTACCGAGAATTGTAAATTTACCTGAAAACCCTACGCTATAGTTTCGACTATAAATACCAAA
CTTAGGACCTCACTTCAGAATCCCCTCGTCGCTGCGTCTCTCTCCCGCAACCTTCGATTTTCGTTTATTC
GCATCCATCGGAGAGAGAAAACAATCAATAAGCGACCTACTACAAACAAGTAAGTAAGAGAAAAACCAAA
AGAAGAAGAGAAACAACAAGAAGAAGTAATGGAGGACGCCAAAAACATAAAGAAAGGCCCGGCGCCATTC
TATCCTCTAGAGGATGGAACCGCTGGAGAGCAACTGCATAAGGCTATGAAGAGATACGCCCTGGTTCCTG
GAACAATTGCTTTTACAGATGCACATATCGAGGTGAACATCACGTACGCGGAATACTTCGAAATGTCCGT
TCGGTTGGCAGAAGCTATGAAACGATATGGGCTGAATACAAATCACAGAATCGTCGTATGCAGTGAAAAC
TCTCTTCAATTCTTTATGCCGGTGTTGGGCGCGTTATTTATCGGAGTTGCAGTTGCGCCCGCGAACGACA
TTTATAATGAACGTGAATTGCTCAACAGTATGAACATTTCGCAGCCTACCGTAGTGTTTGTTTCCAAAAA
GGGGTTGCAAAAAATTTTGAACGTGCAAAAAAAATTACCAATAATCCAGAAAATTATTATCATGGATTCT
AAAACGGATTACCAGGGATTTCAGTCGATGTACACGTTCGTCACATCTCATCTACCTCCCGGTTTTAATG
AATACGATTTTGTACCAGAGTCCTTTGATCGTGACAAAACAATTGCACTGATAATGAATTCCTCTGGATC
TACTGGGTTACCTAAGGGTGTGGCCCTTCCGCATAGAACTGCCTGCGTCAGATTCTCGCATGCCAGAGAT
CCTATTTTTGGCAATCAAATCATTCCGGATACTGCGATTTTAAGTGTTGTTCCATTCCATCACGGTTTTG
GAATGTTTACTACACTCGGATATTTGATATGTGGATTTCGAGTCGTCTTAATGTATAGATTTGAAGAAGA
GCTGTTTTTACGATCCCTTCAGGATTACAAAATTCAAAGTGCGTTGCTAGTACCAACCCTATTTTCATTC
TTCGCCAAAAGCACTCTGATTGACAAATACGATTTATCTAATTTACACGAAATTGCTTCTGGGGGCGCAC
CTCTTTCGAAAGAAGTCGGGGAAGCGGTTGCAAAACGCTTCCATCTTCCAGGGATACGACAAGGATATGG
GCTCACTGAGACTACATCAGCTATTCTGATTACACCCGAGGGGGATGATAAACCGGGCGCGGTCGGTAAA
GTTGTTCCATTTTTTGAAGCGAAGGTTGTGGATCTGGATACCGGGAAAACGCTGGGCGTTAATCAGAGAG
GCGAATTATGTGTCAGAGGACCTATGATTATGTCCGGTTATGTAAACAATCCGGAAGCGACCAACGCCTT
GATTGACAAGGATGGATGGCTACATTCTGGAGACATAGCTTACTGGGACGAGGACGAACACTTCTTCATA
GTTGACCGCTTGAAGTCTTTAATTAAATACAAAGGATATCAGGTGGCCCCCGCTGAATTGGAATCGATAT
TGTTACAACACCCCAACATCTTCGACGCGGGCGTGGCAGGTCTGCCCGACGATGACGCCGGTGAACTTCC
CGCCGCCGTTGTTGTTTTGGAGCACGGAAAGACGATGACGGAAAAAGAGATCGTGGATTACGTCGCCAGT
CAAGTAACAACCGCGAAAAAGTTGCGCGGAGGAGTTGTGTTTGTGGACGAAGTACCGAAAGGTCTTACCG
GAAAACTCGACGCAAGAAAAATCAGAGAGATCCTCATAAAGGCCAAGAAGGGCGGAAAGTCCAAATTGTA
AGCTTGATCCCCCGTCGACAGCTAGCTATATCATCAATTTATGTATTACACATAATATCGCACTCAGTCT
TTCATCTACGGCAATGTACCAGCTGATATAATCAGTTATTGAAATATTTCTGAATTTAAACTTGCATCAA
TAAATTTATGTTTTTGCTTGGACTATAATACCTGACTTGTTATTTTATCAATAAATATTTAAACTATATT
TCTTTCAAGATCGCTACTAGAGGATGCACATGTGACCGAGGGACACGAAGTGATCCGTTTAAACTATCAG
TGTTTGACAGGATATATTGGCGGGTAAACCTAAGAGAAAAGAGCGTTTATTAGAATAATCGGATATTTAA
AAGGGCGTGAAAAGGTTTATCCGTTCGTCCATTTGTATGTGCCAGCCGCCTTTGCGACGCTCACCGGGCT
GGTTGCCCTCGCCGCTGGGCTGGCGGCCGTCTATGGCCCTGCAAACGCGCCAGAAACGCCGTCGAAGCCG
TGTGCGAGACACCGCGGCCGCCGGCGTTGTGGATACCTCGCGGAAAACTTGGCCCTCACTGACAGATGAG
GGGCGGACGTTGACACTTGAGGGGCCGACTCACCCGGCGCGGCGTTGACAGATGAGGGGCAGGCTCGATT
TCGGCCGGCGACGTGGAGCTGGCCAGCCTCGCAAATCGGCGAAAACGCCTGATTTTACGCGAGTTTCCCA
CAGATGATGTGGACAAGCCTGGGGATAAGTGCCCTGCGGTATTGACACTTGAGGGGCGCGACTACTGACA
GATGAGGGGCGCGATCCTTGACACTTGAGGGGCAGAGTGCTGACAGATGAGGGGCGCACCTATTGACATT
TGAGGGGCTGTCCACAGGCAGAAAATCCAGCATTTGCAAGGGTTTCCGCCCGTTTTTCGGCCACCGCTAA
CCTGTCTTTTAACCTGCTTTTAAACCAATATTTATAAACCTTGTTTTTAACCAGGGCTGCGCCCTGTGCG
CGTGACCGCGCACGCCGAAGGGGGGTGCCCCCCCTTCTCGAACCCTCCCGGCCCGCTAACGCGGGCCTCC
CATCCCCCCAGGGGCTGCGCCCCTCGGCCGCGAACGGCCTCACCCCAAAAATGGCAGCGCTGGCCAATTC
CCGAGTGCGCGGAACCCCTATTTGTTTATTTTTCTAAATACATTCAAATATGTATCCGCTCATGAGACAA
TAACCCTGATAAATGCTTCAATAATATTGAAAAAGGAAGAGTATGGCTAAAATGAGAATATCACCGGAAT
TGAAAAAACTGATCGAAAAATACCGCTGCGTAAAAGATACGGAAGGAATGTCTCCTGCTAAGGTATATAA
GCTGGTGGGAGAAAATGAAAACCTATATTTAAAAATGACGGACAGCCGGTATAAAGGGACCACCTATGAT
GTGGAACGGGAAAAGGACATGATGCTATGGCTGGAAGGAAAGCTGCCTGTTCCAAAGGTCCTGCACTTTG
AACGGCATGATGGCTGGAGCAATCTGCTCATGAGTGAGGCCGATGGCGTCCTTTGCTCGGAAGAGTATGA
AGATGAACAAAGCCCTGAAAAGATTATCGAGCTGTATGCGGAGTGCATCAGGCTCTTTCACTCCATCGAC
ATATCGGATTGTCCCTATACGAATAGCTTAGACAGCCGCTTAGCCGAATTGGATTACTTACTGAATAACG
ATCTGGCCGATGTGGATTGCGAAAACTGGGAAGAGGACACTCCATTTAAAGATCCGCGCGAGCTGTATGA
TTTTTTAAAGACGGAAAAGCCCGAAGAGGAACTTGTCTTTTCCCACGGCGACCTGGGAGACAGCAACATC
TTTGTGAAAGATGGCAAAGTAAGTGGCTTTATTGATCTTGGGAGAAGCGGCAGGGCGGACAAGTGGTATG
ACATTGCCTTCTGCGTCCGGTCGCTCAGGGAGGATATCGGGGAAGAACAGTATGTCGAGCTATTTTTTGA
CTTACTGGGGATCAAGCCTGATTGGGAGAAAATAAAATATTATATTTTACTGGATGAATTGTTTTAGCTG
TCAGACCAAGTTTACTCATATATACTTTAGATTGATTTAAAACTTCATTTTTAATTTAAAAGGATCTAGG
TGAAGATCCTTTTTGATAATCTCATGACCAAAATCCCTTAACGTGAGTTTTCGTTCCACTGAGCGTCAGA
CCCCGTAGAAAAGATCAAAGGATCTTCTTGAGATCCTTTTTTTCTGCGCGTAATCTGCTGCTTGCAAACA
AAAAAACCACCGCTACCAGCGGTGGTTTGTTTGCCGGATCAAGAGCTACCAACTCTTTTTCCGAAGGTAA
CTGGCTTCAGCAGAGCGCAGATACCAAATACTGTTCTTCTAGTGTAGCCGTAGTTAGGCCACCACTTCAA
GAACTCTGTAGCACCGCCTACATACCTCGCTCTGCTAATCCTGTTACCAGTGGCTGCTGCCAGTGGCGAT
AAGTCGTGTCTTACCGGGTTGGACTCAAGACGATAGTTACCGGATAAGGCGCAGCGGTCGGGCTGAACGG
GGGGTTCGTGCACACAGCCCAGCTTGGAGCGAACGACCTACACCGAACTGAGATACCTACAGCGTGAGCT
ATGAGAAAGCGCCACGCTTCCCGAAGGGAGAAAGGCGGACAGGTATCCGGTAAGCGGCAGGGTCGGAACA
GGAGAGCGCACGAGGGAGCTTCCAGGGGGAAACGCCTGGTATCTTTATAGTCCTGTCGGGTTTCGCCACC
TCTGACTTGAGCGTCGATTTTTGTGATGCTCGTCAGGGGGGCGGAGCCTATGGAAAAACGCCAGCAACGC
GGCCTTTTTACGGTTCCTGGCAGATCCTAGATGTGGCGCAACGATGCCGGCGACAAGCAGGAGCGCACCG
ACTTCTTCCGCATCAAGTGTTTTGGCTCTCAGGCCGAGGCCCACGGCAAGTATTTGGGCAAGGGGTCGCT
GGTATTCGTGCAGGGCAAGATTCGGAATACCAAGTACGAGAAGGACGGCCAGACGGTCTACGGGACCGAC
TTCATTGCCGATAAGGTGGATTATCTGGACACCAAGGCACCAGGCGGGTCAAATCAGGAATAAGGGCACA
TTGCCCCGGCGTGAGTCGGGGCAATCCCGCAAGGAGGGTGAATGAATCGGACGTTTGACCGGAAGGCATA
CAGGCAAGAACTGATCGACGCGGGGTTTTCCGCCGAGGATGCCGAAACCATCGCAAGCCGCACCGTCATG
CGTGCGCCCCGCGAAACCTTCCAGTCCGTCGGCTCGATGGTCCAGCAAGCTACGGCCAAGATCGAGCGCG
ACAGCGTGCAACTGGCTCCCCCTGCCCTGCCCGCGCCATCGGCCGCCGTGGAGCGTTCGCGTCGTCTTGA
ACAGGAGGCGGCAGGTTTGGCGAAGTCGATGACCATCGACACGCGAGGAACTATGACGACCAAGAAGCGA
AAAACCGCCGGCGAGGACCTGGCAAAACAGGTCAGCGAGGCCAAGCAGGCCGCGTTGCTGAAACACACGA
AGCAGCAGATCAAGGAAATGCAGCTTTCCTTGTTCGATATTGCGCCGTGGCCGGACACGATGCGAGCGAT
GCCAAACGACACGGCCCGCTCTGCCCTGTTCACCACGCGCAACAAGAAAATCCCGCGCGAGGCGCTGCAA
AACAAGGTCATTTTCCACGTCAACAAGGACGTGAAGATCACCTACACCGGCGTCGAGCTGCGGGCCGACG
ATGACGAACTGGTGTGGCAGCAGGTGTTGGAGTACGCGAAGCGCACCCCTATCGGCGAGCCGATCACCTT
CACGTTCTACGAGCTTTGCCAGGACCTGGGCTGGTCGATCAATGGCCGGTATTACACGAAGGCCGAGGAA
TGCCTGTCGCGCCTACAGGCGACGGCGATGGGCTTCACGTCCGACCGCGTTGGGCACCTGGAATCGGTGT
CGCTGCTGCACCGCTTCCGCGTCCTGGACCGTGGCAAGAAAACGTCCCGTTGCCAGGTCCTGATCGACGA
GGAAATCGTCGTGCTGTTTGCTGGCGACCACTACACGAAATTCATATGGGAGAAGTACCGCAAGCTGTCG
CCGACGGCCCGACGGATGTTCGACTATTTCAGCTCGCACCGGGAGCCGTACCCGCTCAAGCTGGAAACCT
TCCGCCTCATGTGCGGATCGGATTCCACCCGCGTGAAGAAGTGGCGCGAGCAGGTCGGCGAAGCCTGCGA
AGAGTTGCGAGGCAGCGGCCTGGTGGAACACGCCTGGGTCAATGATGACCTGGTGCATTGCAAACGCTAG
GGCCTTGTGGGGTCAGTTCCGGCTGGGGGTTCAGCAGCCCCTGCTCGGATCTGTTGGACCGGACAGTAGT
CATGGTTGATGGGCTGCCTGTATCGAGTGGTGATTTTGTGCCGAGCTGCCGGTCGGGGAGCTGTTGGCTG
GCTGGTGGCAGGATATATTGTGGTGTAAACAAATTGACGCTTAGACAACTTAATAACACATTGCGGACGT
TTTTAATGTACTGGGGTTGAACACTCT
Features (pLannotate 1.2.2; 14 found; start..end, strand, type, name):
    824..879     +  misc_feature   TMV Ω: translational enhancer from the tobacco mosaic virus 5'-leader sequence (Gallie et al., 1988)
    911..1099    +  intron         IV2 intron: modified second intron of the potato ST-LS1 gene (Vancanneyt et al., 1990)
   1097..2002    +  CDS            LUCI_RENRE: Experimental evidence at protein level: Swiss-Prot protein existence level 1. Upon binding the substrate, the enzyme catalyzes an oxygenation, producing a very short-lived hydroperoxide that cyclizes into a dioxetanone structure, which collapses, releasing a CO(2) molecule. The spontaneous breakdown of the dioxetanone releases the energy (about 50 kcal/mole) that is necessary to generate the excited state of the coelenteramide product, which is the singlet form of the monoanion. In vivo the product undergoes the process of nonradiative energy transfer to an accessory protein, a green fluoresce
   2009..2083    +  CDS            DREB2A (fragment): DRE2A_ARATH - Also known as ERF045. Experimental evidence at protein level: Swiss-Prot protein existence level 1. Transcriptional activator that binds specifically to the DNA sequence 5'-[AG]CCGAC-3'. Binding to the C-repeat/DRE element mediates high salinity- and dehydration-inducible transcription. From Arabidopsis thaliana (Mouse-ear cress).
   2127..2301    +  polyA_signal   CaMV poly(A) signal: cauliflower mosaic virus polyadenylation signal
   2689..4338    +  CDS            LUCI_PHOPY: Experimental evidence at protein level: Swiss-Prot protein existence level 1. Produces green light with a wavelength of 562 nm. From Photinus pyralis (Common eastern firefly) (Lampyris pyralis).
   4361..4561    +  terminator     gene 7 terminator: transcription terminator for octopine-type Ti plasmid gene 7
   4625..4649    +  misc_feature   RB T-DNA repeat: right border repeat from nopaline C58 T-DNA
   4746..5377    +  rep_origin     oriV: incP origin of replication
   5468..5572    +  promoter       AmpR promoter: bla
   5573..6367    +  CDS            KanR: aminoglycoside phosphotransferase; aphA-3; confers resistance to kanamycin
   6538..7126    +  rep_origin     ori: high-copy-number ColE1/pMB1/pBR322/pUC origin of replication
   7462..8607    +  CDS            trfA: TRFA_ECOLX - Experimental evidence at protein level: Swiss-Prot protein existence level 1. Also involved in plasmid copy number control, promoting intermolecular coupling of protein bound iterons at oriV, which inhibits replication initiation. From Escherichia coli.
   8756..8780    +  misc_feature   LB T-DNA repeat: left border repeat from nopaline C58 T-DNA
