[The description below was written by a language model from this plasmid's Addgene catalogue record and pLannotate feature annotations shown in this document.]
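Description:
LLP727_L2_pV01_0I_TMV-rLUC_TCTP-fLUC is a plant expression binary vector of about 8.8 kb, built on the pAGM4673 Level 2 modular-cloning backbone for synthetic biology work. The backbone carries nopaline-type left and right T-DNA border repeats, so the region between them can be delivered into plant cells by Agrobacterium. It replicates through a broad-host-range incP oriV with its trfA replication initiator, alongside a high-copy ColE1/pUC-type origin for E. coli. Selection in bacteria is by kanamycin resistance (aphA-3 expressed from the bla promoter). No plant selectable marker appears in the feature table.

The T-DNA holds two luciferase transcription units in tandem. According to the catalogue fields, the first is Act2::Rluc. The promoter itself is not annotated, but the TMV Ω translational enhancer lies upstream of a Renilla reniformis luciferase coding sequence. The potato ST-LS1 IV2 intron is annotated near the start of this unit, an arrangement that typically restricts expression to plant cells rather than bacteria. The Renilla luciferase carries a C-terminal PEST degradation tag; a short fragment annotated as matching Arabidopsis DREB2A sits at that position and probably corresponds to the tag. The unit ends in a CaMV polyadenylation signal. The second unit, described by the depositor as TCTP1::Fluc, encodes firefly (Photinus pyralis) luciferase followed by the Ti plasmid gene 7 terminator; again, the promoter is not annotated.

The construct serves as a dual-luciferase control for plant gene circuits based on recombinases. Here Rluc expression is not interrupted by terminators or recombination target sites, giving a baseline against which variation introduced by those circuit elements can be judged. The firefly luciferase unit presumably provides the second signal for normalisation, although the record does not say so.
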