Addgene plasmid #192370: LLP727_L2_pV01_0I_TMV-rLUC_TCTP-fLUC
Purpose: To control for variation introduced to the gene circuits, Rluc expression not affected by the introduction of terminators or recombination target sites.
Depositing lab: Ryan Lister. Depositing organization: University of Western Australia. Publication: Synthetic memory circuits for stable cell reprogramming in plants. Lloyd JPB, Ly F, Gong P, Pflueger J, Swain T, Pflueger C, Fourie E, Khan MA, Kidd BN, Lister R. Nat Biotechnol. 2022 Jul 4. pii: 10.1038/s41587-022-01383-2. doi: 10.1038/s41587-022-01383-2. PubMed 35788565.
Backbone
  Vector backbone: pAGM4673
  Backbone manufacturer: Sylvestre Marillonnet
  Vector type: Plant Expression, Synthetic Biology
Growth in bacteria
  Bacterial resistance: Kanamycin, 50 μg/mL
  Growth temperature: 30°C
  Growth strain: DH5alpha
  Copy number: Unknown
Gene/Insert
  Gene/Insert name: Act2::Rluc
  Species: Renilla reniformis
  Tag / fusion protein: PEST (C terminal on insert)
  Cloning method: Restriction Enzyme; 5′ cloning site unknown (destroyed during cloning)
Terms and licenses: Academic/Nonprofit Terms; Industry Terms: Not Available to Industry
Depositor comments: Other genes: TCTP1::Fluc
How to cite: LLP727_L2_pV01_0I_TMV-rLUC_TCTP-fLUC was a gift from Ryan Lister (Addgene plasmid # 192370 ; http://n2t.net/addgene:192370 ; RRID:Addgene_192370)
